Addgene plasmid #108430: pSF143-wArchon2-KGC-EGFP-ER2
Purpose: Codon-optimized Archon2 fluorescent voltage reporter in C.elegans expression plasmid
Depositing lab: Edward Boyden. Depositing organization: Massachusetts Institute of Technology. Publication: A robotic multidimensional directed evolution approach applied to fluorescent voltage reporters. Piatkevich KD, Jung EE, Straub C, Linghu C, Park D, Suk HJ, Hochbaum DR, Goodwin D, Pnevmatikakis E, Pak N, Kawashima T, Yang CT, Rhoades JL, Shemesh O, Asano S, Yoon YG, Freifeld L, Saulnier JL, Riegler C, Engert F, Hughes T, Drobizhev M, Szabo B, Ahrens MB, Flavell SW, Sabatini BL, Boyden ES. Nat Chem Biol. 2018 Feb 26. pii: 10.1038/s41589-018-0004-9. doi: 10.1038/s41589-018-0004-9. PubMed 29483642.
Backbone
  Vector backbone: pSF143
  Total vector size (bp): 9189
  Vector type: Worm Expression
Growth in bacteria
  Bacterial resistance: Ampicillin, 100 μg/mL
  Growth temperature: 37°C
  Growth strain: DH5alpha
  Copy number: High Copy
Gene/Insert
  Gene/Insert name: wArchon2-KGC-EGFP-ER2
  Species: Synthetic
  Insert size (bp): 1602
  GenBank ID: MG250285.1
  Promoter: flp-18
  Cloning method: Ligation Independent Cloning
  Sequencing primers: 5′ aaaggacccaaaggtatgtttcg; 3′ tggacttagaagtcagaggcac
Terms and licenses: Academic/Nonprofit Terms; Industry Terms: Not Available to Industry
How to cite: pSF143-wArchon2-KGC-EGFP-ER2 was a gift from Edward Boyden (Addgene plasmid # 108430 ; http://n2t.net/addgene:108430 ; RRID:Addgene_108430)
