[The description below was written by a language model from this plasmid's Addgene catalogue record and pLannotate feature annotations shown in this document.]
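Description:
pSF143-wArchon2-KGC-EGFP-ER2 is a C. elegans expression plasmid of about 9.2 kb, built on the pSF143 backbone, that carries a worm codon-optimized version of the fluorescent voltage reporter Archon2. It is propagated in E. coli as a high-copy plasmid through a ColE1/pUC-type origin and selected with ampicillin via the β-lactamase gene and its own promoter. The annotation also picks up pUC-style remnants (lac promoter, lac operator, CAP binding site, a polylinker fragment) and short fragments of lacI, rop and bom, which are backbone residues with no role in the worm payload.

The roughly 1.6 kb synthetic insert is a single fusion open reading frame. The first segment is annotated by homology to archaerhodopsin-3, the light-driven proton pump of Halorubrum sodomense, which is the scaffold from which Archon2 was derived. It is followed by a short fragment of the inward-rectifier potassium channel KCNJ2 (Kir2.1), corresponding to the "KGC" element in the name, a trafficking signal commonly used to improve delivery of opsins to the plasma membrane. EGFP comes next, providing a green tag for locating expressing cells. The "ER2" element in the name usually denotes an ER export signal, also from Kir2.1, but the feature table does not annotate it separately.

According to the catalogue, expression is driven by the flp-18 promoter. This promoter is not annotated, though it presumably lies in the large unannotated region upstream of the coding sequence. A short hit to C. elegans aex-5 downstream of EGFP and a very short CYC1 terminator match are of unclear significance, and the 3′ UTR is not identified in the record. The construct is intended for optical reporting of membrane voltage in C. elegans cells that express flp-18.
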