Features (pLannotate 1.2.2; 15 found; start..end, strand, type, name):
   1867..1883    +  terminator     CYC1 terminator (fragment): S. cerevisiae CYC1; transcription terminator for CYC1
   4218..4235    -  misc_feature   MCS (fragment): pUC18/19 multiple cloning site
   4336..5100    +  CDS            aop3: BACR3_HALSD - Experimental evidence at protein level: Swiss-Prot protein existence level 1. Light-driven proton pump. From Halorubrum sodomense.
   5134..5193    +  CDS            KCNJ2 (fragment): KCNJ2_HUMAN - Also known as IRK1. Experimental evidence at protein level: Swiss-Prot protein existence level 1. Probably participates in establishing action potential waveform and excitability of neuronal and muscle tissues. Inward rectifier potassium channels are characterized by a greater tendency to allow potassium to flow into the cell rather than out of it. Their voltage dependence is regulated by the concentration of extracellular potassium; as external potassium is raised, the voltage range of the channel opening shifts to more positive voltages. The inward rectification is mainly due t
   5194..5907    +  CDS            EGFP: EGFP is a basic (constitutively fluorescent) green fluorescent protein published in 1996, derived from Aequorea victoria. It is reported to be a rapidly-maturing weak dimer with moderate acid sensitivity.
   6442..6594    +  CDS            aex-5 (fragment): AEX5_CAEEL - Also known as kpc-3 From Caenorhabditis elegans.
   6721..6756    +  CDS            rop (fragment): Rop protein, which maintains plasmids at low copy number; rop
   6858..6957    +  misc_feature   bom (fragment): basis of mobility region from pBR322
   7059..7163    +  promoter       AmpR promoter: bla
   7164..8024    +  CDS            AmpR: β-lactamase; bla; confers resistance to ampicillin, carbenicillin, and related antibiotics
   8195..8783    +  rep_origin     ori: high-copy-number ColE1/pMB1/pBR322/pUC origin of replication
   8966..9058    +  CDS            lacI (fragment): lac repressor; lacI; The lac repressor binds to the lac operator to inhibit transcription in E. coli. This inhibition can be relieved by adding lactose or isopropyl-β-D-thiogalactopyranoside (IPTG).
   9071..9092    +  protein_bind   CAP binding site: CAP binding activates transcription in the presence of cAMP. E. coli catabolite activator protein
   9107..9137    +  promoter       lac promoter: promoter for the E. coli lac operon
   9145..9161    +  protein_bind   lac operator: The lac repressor binds to the lac operator to inhibit transcription in E. coli. This inhibition can be relieved by adding lactose or isopropyl-β-D-thiogalactopyranoside (IPTG). lac repressor encoded by lacI
>Addgene plasmid #108430 | pSF143-wArchon2-KGC-EGFP-ER2 | addgene full sequence | sequence record 208116 | Addgene NGS Result
TGACCATGATTACGCCAAGCTTGCATGCGCGGCCGCACTGACTGGGCCGGCCTCTGTCACATACTGCTCG
AATCGGAGGTAGGTTTGAAAAACATGCAATTCATTTCCAAAATATGACGAATTTTGAAAAAAAAAAATAG
AAAAGAAACTCAATTAAATTACCTTATTTTTTCTAGTACGTCAATTTTGACTTGCACTTAAAATCTGCAT
TTTAAAAATGAAAATTCAGTGCAGCTGCAGTGCAGTGCGGCTATTATTTTCGGCATTTTTGCAAAACTTA
CACACCACCGTTATAAGAAAATATTTGTCTTTTTTTTTAAATTTTTATTCAGTCGTTATTCGAAAAAGAC
TTACAGTACCTTGCTGAATTCCTTCCGCATTGCGCTAAAATTTACCGATTGCAAAATAATCTTACATGCT
ATAGTAATAAAAAATTTACATACTTGCCATTTCATTTCATTTAATTATTTCATCCAATTTATCTTGATCG
GTATTACTCTTTGTTAAAAATTCCACTGTTCAATTTTTACATTTCAGTTGTTTTAATATCGAAGTGCACA
AGAAGCGCGAACATAATGGACACCATCGCTCAAAAATTATGCTTCTAGTTGTAGTTCCTCGAGCATTTTT
GATCTCAAAAGACATTTCCAAGAGCAATAATTGCCATTTTTGAGCTACAAGTACCATATCCTGCTCATAA
TTCATGTTCCACCACTCCCTAAAGTTTTTTCTTTGGAATTCCCCAGACTTTGCGCCTAAAATTCTCGTTA
TTCTCTCCAATTCAATTGGCTCAATTCAACTGACTAGATTTCAGTGATGTAGGTAGCGCGGAACTCAGTA
TTAAGAGAGGACTCAACTCAGTTTCTAATCCAATTTCAACAAATTCTAAGACACCGAAACGCTGCAGGTC
TCGTAGAGCCTACGTGTTGACAGGTTCTTCCTTTTCAATCTATTTCCGTCGATATTCCGGCGTCATTTAG
TTGAAAATGAGTGAAAAAATGCGATCTGACGCGAATTCACGTGAACTCGAAAATTCGAGAATGTAATCAT
TAAGTTTCCGAACACCAAGTTCTCTTTCGAAACCAAGTCAATAGAAAAATGAGACACCCACGAGAAGAAG
GTTGGTCCGAAAAAAGAAACTAAAGAAGTTATTTATTTCTCTTTTTGATGTTTGTTGAGCAGAATATGAT
TTAGTTAAGCACATCTGATTTCAACGCCGATGAATGAGGTCGTAGGCGTCACGTTCAATTTGATCTGATT
TGTTCAGTGCTTACGAGTAGAAATTCTAAATATGATGTTACTTTTTGGTTCTGTAAGATGGAGCTGGGTA
TACATGTGGTGCACGGCAATCGCTATTTGGCAATTTCAGTCATTTCGGCAAATTCGGCAATTTTGGCGAA
TTCCCATATTTTGGAAATTTTGGCAAATGCGGAAAATTTCAAAAACAAGCAATTACCAAATTTGCCAAAC
GCCGAAAAATTTAAAAAAAAACCGACATTTGCTGGTATTTTTTTTAATCAGGATGCTAATTATGTAAGGT
TAATCTATAAATTCTTGAAACACACTTAACTTTGAAATTGAAATCACTGACATTTCGCGCATTCGCCGAT
AAAATCTCTAAATAAAATAATGTAAACTGTGTCCAGTTTTGGTACTTGTTTAGTATACCTGGTTCAAAAT
ATTTTCCAATGCGTTTTCCATTTATTTATTTTAGAAATGATCATTTAATTAAAACGTAAAATTCGCATTT
TCAAGCTTAGAAACATTAATCCTAAGTCCAATATGGACAAAAAGAGTAGTGTATTAGTACCAAGTAAGAA
CCCTAAAAAAAAAAATATTCTAATTAAATTTTTGGCAAAATGCCACATTTTTCTTTTTTTTCTCAACGGG
GAAAAGTTGTGTTTCTTCCCTTTTTATTAAATTTTTTGTTTTCCTTAGGCTAAGTACAACTTGAAATGGA
ACAGAAATTACATAAATTTATTGCTTTCACATTTTGCTCTTCTTCACTCAAATCTTGGACTCTTGCTTTT
CACAAAAAAAACCTTATAAACAAAAATAAGACATCTGAAAAAATGATGAACTTCCTGTCAGTTTGTTCCA
GTATCCTTCTTAAATTTCCTTGTTTTCCACATCACAAAAATCCTACATCACGCTTCGACTCATTTCCTGA
CAGTCATCACATCACCAAATGAATTTCTATTTTTACAATATAGTTGTAGTATTTTTGTCGAACATATATT
GTTCTAACTAACTTCTTAAAAAATTTTGCTCTTGACTGAACACAAATTTCTGCGTCGTTTCACGTTTACT
TTTCTCAATTTTTTAAAACCAAAATTTAACTGCAAACTTCTGCATTGTTCTAAAAACTCACAGGTTATCT
CAAAAAGATAAATTTCAAAGTGAGATTTTTTTAAAAAAATTCCGGACTGTTTTTTGGTTTTGATGTTTTT
AATGAATTTTTAAAATTCTTTATTAGTGCCTGAAATTAACAATAATTTTAAAGTTTGTCACACTGCGAAT
AAATTAATCTCACATTTCGTATGTTTAGAAAGATGCATGAAACTCCGTCGTTCTTATGAAGTTAATTAAG
ACATGGCTAATTGAAAGCCCACATGGTCATGAAAAAGTAAAACTTACAACTTTTTACTGAATATTAACCA
GTCTCTATAAATATCCCAGCTTAGCCGGAATAGGGTCACGAAAACATGAAAATAAAGCTTGAACCTATTG
TTATGATTTTCAATGCCACCTTTTGCAGTTTAATATACACTATTACTACTTCTCAGTTCAAGTTCACTTC
TGAGACGGAACCTTTATTTTCTAACTTTCTTTAATCTTACTTTTTATGAGCCGAATGTTCTATTTTGTAA
AATGATCAGATACAAGCCCAAAGCTAATTTTGCCAATAAGTGTTAGTAGATCAATTGAATTACAATATAA
TGACCTGGGCGGAATAGATTTTTGCACTGATTTTTTTCCAAGCTTACTCTATGAATATTCATAGATCATC
TTCAAAGGTAGCGTGTGTTGTAGTTGTGTTTTGGCGGGTTCGTGTTATTTGACTCAGCTCAAGTAGATGT
TGTAGTCTTCCCTCAATCAACGCGTGGGCTTGACCCTCTTTAAATTGAGTGGAAGCCAGCCAATCTATTT
GAAATCTACCCCCGAAATGAGATTCGACGATGACACGACGTGTGTGTTACGTGCGCTGAGAATTTAGGAA
AAAAAAGATAATCTTCTTTTCGTTAGCTGCGCCACAACCTGTGCAGATAAACTCCGCACAATTGAAGTTC
TTACTGGTCCCACCCGATTTATTCAATTGTATTGTGTCTTTTTTTCTTATTTCTCTACAACTCTAACTTT
CTTCAACTATTCTCTACATCAGTGCTTTTTTCCACCATGAAAAAAGAAATGACGTCGTTGTTTCTTAGGA
GGGGCGGAGCCTCAACTCAATGGTCCGTTCGAATAGATCCCACCCCTCATATAAATAGGACTGAAACCAA
AGAAGTTTTTAAATTTTCAGCTTACCGTGTTTCTCAATTTTCAAAATAGTCTTTTTTGTGTCTGAACGGG
CTGATCAATTATGTTTTTTTTTGAATGAAAAATCTTCCTCCCAAGCCTTAAAATTCCTTCCAAAGATCGA
AAGTTATGTCTATTCAAGTTACTTCTTCTTAGATCAAATATTAAACAAAAAAATACGCCATCATTCTCTC
ACATTTAGTAATTCAAAATTTCGATTTGTTTTCGAACTTTTGAATTTCCCGCCTAGGAAGTGACATGAGT
GAAATCTCATTAGATAAATGTGCCACTCACCGATGACACTATTTTCAAATAAGGGGGGGGGGTGTTTCGA
ATACCTTGTACACGCGTTTCCGCAAAACCACACACCCCGAGTTCCTCAGCTTCTTCCCCTCGACCCATGA
GCCACGTCAAGATGTCAGCGTGTCACTTTTCATTGCTTCACCTTCTACGGTAACGAGAAAAGGCGGGGAA
TCCAGGATCTGGTGTGACTTCTTCCTTCTTCGTATCTTCCTAAAAATGTTCGTTTACTTTTTAGCGAGTG
TCATTTGATGGGATGTCGTTCTTGAGGAAAGAGGCTAGAAGCTTAATACTCTCATATTTCATATTATTGG
CATCAAGACGTTTATTATTTAACTACAATAACGATTGCTTTAACAACTAAAAATAATAATTTCAGGGTTA
GACAAGCAACGGCGCGCCTCTAGAGGATCCCCGGGATTGGCCAAAGGACCCAAAGGTATGTTTCGAATGA
TACTAACATAACATAGAACATTTTCAGGAGGACCCTTGGCTAGCGTCGACGGTACCATGGTTTCAATTGC
TCTTCAAGCTGGATATGATCTTCTTGGAGATGGAAGACCAGAAACACTTTGGCTTGGAATTGGAACACTT
CTTATGCTTATTGGAACATTCTATTTCCTTGTTAGAGGATGGGGAGTTACAGATAAAGATGCTAGAGAAT
ATTATGCTGTTCCAATTCTTGTTTCAGGAATTGCTTCAGCTGCTTATCTTTCAATGTTCTTCGGAATTGG
ACTTACAGAAGTTCCAGTTGGAGGAGAAATGCTTGATATTTATTATGCTAGATATGCTCATTGGCTTTTC
TCAACACCACTTCTTCTTCTTGATCTTGCTCTTCTTGCTAAAGTTGATAGAGTTATTATTGGAACACTTG
TTGGAGTTGATGCTCTTATGATTGTTACAGGACTTATTGGCGCTCTTTCACATACAGCTATTGCTAGATA
TTCATGGTGGCTTTTCTCAACAATTTGTATGATTGTTGTTCTTTATGTTCTTGCTACATCACTTAGATCA
GCTGCTAAAGAAAGAGGACCAGAAGTTGCTTCAACATTCAATATTCTTACAGCTCTTGTTCTTGTTCTTT
GGACAGCTTATCCAATTATTTGGATTATTGGAACAGAAGGAGCTGGAGTTGTTGGACTTGGAATTGAAAC
ACTTCTTTTCATGGTTCTTGATGTTACATGTAAAGTTGGATTCGGATTCATTCTTCTTAGATCAAGAGCT
ATTCTTGGAGATACAGAAGCTCCAGAACCATCAGCTGGAGCTGATAGATCTGCTGCTGATAGACCAGTTG
TTGCTGTTTCAAAAGCTGCTGCTAAATCAAGAATTACATCAGAAGGAGAATATATTCCACTTGATCAAAT
TGATATTAATGTTGTTTCAAAAGGAGAAGAACTTTTCACAGGAGTTGTTCCAATTCTTGTTGAACTTGAT
GGAGATGTTAATGGACATAAATTCTCAGTTTCAGGAGAAGGAGAAGGAGATGCTACATATGGAAAACTTA
CACTTAAATTCATTTGTACAACAGGAAAACTTCCAGTTCCATGGCCAACACTTGTTACAACACTTACATA
TGGAGTTCAATGTTTCTCAAGATATCCAGATCATATGAAACAACATGATTTCTTCAAATCAGCTATGCCA
GAAGGATATGTTCAAGAAAGAACAATTTTCTTCAAAGATGATGGAAATTATAAAACAAGAGCTGAAGTTA
AATTCGAAGGAGATACACTTGTTAATAGAATTGAACTTAAAGGAATTGATTTCAAAGAAGATGGAAATAT
TCTTGGACATAAACTTGAATATAATTATAATTCACATAATGTTTATATTATGGCTGATAAACAAAAAAAT
GGAATTAAAGTTAATTTCAAAATTAGACATAATATTGAAGATGGATCAGTTCAACTTGCTGATCATTATC
AACAAAATACACCAATTGGAGATGGACCAGTTCTTCTTCCAGATAATCATTATCTTTCAACACAATCAGC
TCTTTCAAAAGATCCAAATGAAAAAAGAGATCATATGGTTCTTCTTGAATTCGTTACAGCTGCTGGAATT
ACACTTGGAATGGATGAACTTTATAAATTCTGTTATGAAAATGAAGTTTGAGAGCTCCGCATCGGCCGCT
GTCATCAGATCGCCATCTCGCGCCCGTGCCTCTGACTTCTAAGTCCAATTACTCTTCAACATCCCTACAT
GCTCTTTCTCCCTGTGCTCCCACCCCCTATTTTTGTTATTATCAAAAAACTTCTCTTAATTTCTTTGTTT
TTTAGCTTCTTTTAAGTCACCTCTAACAATGAAATTGTGTAGATTCAAAAATAGAATTAATTCGTAATAA
AAAGTCGAAAAAAATTGTGCTCCCTCCCCCCATTAATAATAATTCTATCCCAAAATCTACACAATGTTCT
GTGTACACTTCTTATGTTTTTTACTTCTGATAAATTTTTTTGAAACATCATAGAAAAAACCGCACACAAA
ATACCTTATCATATGTTACGTTTCAGTTTATGACCGCAATTTTTATTTCTTCGCACGTCTGGGCCTCTCA
TGACGTCAAATCATGCTCATCGTGAAAAAGTTTTGGAGTATTTTTGGAATTTTTCAATCAAGTGAAAGTT
TATGAAATTAATTTTCCTGCTTTTGCTTTTTGGGGTTTCCCCTATTGTTTGTCAAGATTTCGAGGACGGC
GTTTTTCTTGCTAAAATCACAAGTATTGATGAGCACGATGCAAGAAAGATCGGAAGAAGGTTTGGGTTTG
AGGCTCAGTGGAAGGTGAGTAGAAGTTGATAATTTGAAAGTGGAGTAGTGTCTATGGGGTTTTTGCCTTA
AATGACAGAATACATTCCCAATATACCAAACATAACTGTTTCTACTAGTCGGCCGTACGGGCCCTTTCGT
CTCGCGCGTTTCGGTGATGACGGTGAAAACCTCTGACACATGCAGCTCCCGGAGACGGTCACAGCTTGTC
TGTAAGCGGATGCCGGGAGCAGACAAGCCCGTCAGGGCGCGTCAGCGGGTGTTGGCGGGTGTCGGGGCTG
GCTTAACTATGCGGCATCAGAGCAGATTGTACTGAGAGTGCACCATATGCGGTGTGAAATACCGCACAGA
TGCGTAAGGAGAAAATACCGCATCAGGCGGCCTTAATTAAGGGCCTCGTGATACGCCTATTTTTATAGGT
TAATGTCATGATAATAATGGTTTCTTAGACGTCAGGTGGCACTTTTCGGGGAAATGTGCGCGGAACCCCT
ATTTGTTTATTTTTCTAAATACATTCAAATATGTATCCGCTCATGAGACAATAACCCTGATAAATGCTTC
AATAATATTGAAAAAGGAAGAGTATGAGTATTCAACATTTCCGTGTCGCCCTTATTCCCTTTTTTGCGGC
ATTTTGCCTTCCTGTTTTTGCTCACCCAGAAACGCTGGTGAAAGTAAAAGATGCTGAAGATCAGTTGGGT
GCACGAGTGGGTTACATCGAACTGGATCTCAACAGCGGTAAGATCCTTGAGAGTTTTCGCCCCGAAGAAC
GTTTTCCAATGATGAGCACTTTTAAAGTTCTGCTATGTGGCGCGGTATTATCCCGTATTGACGCCGGGCA
AGAGCAACTCGGTCGCCGCATACACTATTCTCAGAATGACTTGGTTGAGTACTCACCAGTCACAGAAAAG
CATCTTACGGATGGCATGACAGTAAGAGAATTATGCAGTGCTGCCATAACCATGAGTGATAACACTGCGG
CCAACTTACTTCTGACAACGATCGGAGGACCGAAGGAGCTAACCGCTTTTTTGCACAACATGGGGGATCA
TGTAACTCGCCTTGATCGTTGGGAACCGGAGCTGAATGAAGCCATACCAAACGACGAGCGTGACACCACG
ATGCCTGTAGCAATGGCAACAACGTTGCGCAAACTATTAACTGGCGAACTACTTACTCTAGCTTCCCGGC
AACAATTAATAGACTGGATGGAGGCGGATAAAGTTGCAGGACCACTTCTGCGCTCGGCCCTTCCGGCTGG
CTGGTTTATTGCTGATAAATCTGGAGCCGGTGAGCGTGGGTCTCGCGGTATCATTGCAGCACTGGGGCCA
GATGGTAAGCCCTCCCGTATCGTAGTTATCTACACGACGGGGAGTCAGGCAACTATGGATGAACGAAATA
GACAGATCGCTGAGATAGGTGCCTCACTGATTAAGCATTGGTAACTGTCAGACCAAGTTTACTCATATAT
ACTTTAGATTGATTTAAAACTTCATTTTTAATTTAAAAGGATCTAGGTGAAGATCCTTTTTGATAATCTC
ATGACCAAAATCCCTTAACGTGAGTTTTCGTTCCACTGAGCGTCAGACCCCGTAGAAAAGATCAAAGGAT
CTTCTTGAGATCCTTTTTTTCTGCGCGTAATCTGCTGCTTGCAAACAAAAAAACCACCGCTACCAGCGGT
GGTTTGTTTGCCGGATCAAGAGCTACCAACTCTTTTTCCGAAGGTAACTGGCTTCAGCAGAGCGCAGATA
CCAAATACTGTTCTTCTAGTGTAGCCGTAGTTAGGCCACCACTTCAAGAACTCTGTAGCACCGCCTACAT
ACCTCGCTCTGCTAATCCTGTTACCAGTGGCTGCTGCCAGTGGCGATAAGTCGTGTCTTACCGGGTTGGA
CTCAAGACGATAGTTACCGGATAAGGCGCAGCGGTCGGGCTGAACGGGGGGTTCGTGCACACAGCCCAGC
TTGGAGCGAACGACCTACACCGAACTGAGATACCTACAGCGTGAGCTATGAGAAAGCGCCACGCTTCCCG
AAGGGAGAAAGGCGGACAGGTATCCGGTAAGCGGCAGGGTCGGAACAGGAGAGCGCACGAGGGAGCTTCC
AGGGGGAAACGCCTGGTATCTTTATAGTCCTGTCGGGTTTCGCCACCTCTGACTTGAGCGTCGATTTTTG
TGATGCTCGTCAGGGGGGCGGAGCCTATGGAAAAACGCCAGCAACGCGGCCTTTTTACGGTTCCTGGCCT
TTTGCTGGCCTTTTGCTCACATGTTCTTTCCTGCGTTATCCCCTGATTCTGTGGATAACCGTATTACCGC
CTTTGAGTGAGCTGATACCGCTCGCCGCAGCCGAACGACCGAGCGCAGCGAGTCAGTGAGCGAGGAAGCG
GAAGAGCGCCCAATACGCAAACCGCCTCTCCCCGCGCGTTGGCCGATTCATTAATGCAGCTGGCACGACA
GGTTTCCCGACTGGAAAGCGGGCAGTGAGCGCAACGCAATTAATGTGAGTTAGCTCACTCATTAGGCACC
CCAGGCTTTACACTTTATGCTTCCGGCTCGTATGTTGTGTGGAATTGTGAGCGGATAACAATTTCACACA
GGAAACAGCTA
